>Addgene plasmid #35471 | pRSII328 | depositor full sequence | sequence record 50971 | pRSII328 sequence 5881 bps
TCGCGCGTTTCGGTGATGACGGTGAAAACCTCTGACACATGCAGCTCCCGGAGACGGTCACAGCTTGTCT
GTAAGCGGATGCCGGGAGCAGACAAGCCCGTCAGGGCGCGTCAGCGGGTGTTGGCGGGTGTCGGGGCTGG
CTTAACTATGCGGCATCAGAGCAGATTGTACTGAGAGTGCACCATAGATCTCTTATTCACGAGTCAGTCT
GACTCTTGCGAGAGATGAGGATGTAATAATACTAATCTCGAAGATGCCATCTAATACATATAGACATACA
TATATATATATATACATTCTATATATTCTTACCCAGATTCTTTGAGGTAAGACGGTTGGGTTTTATCTTT
TGCAGTTGGTACTATTAAGAACAATCGAATCATAAGCATTGCTTACAAAGAATACACATACGAAATATTA
ACGATAATGTCAATTACGAAGACTGAACTGGACGGTATATTGCCATTGGTGGCCAGAGGTAAAGTTAGAG
ACATATATGAGGTAGACGCTGGTACGTTGCTGTTTGTTGCTACGGATCGTATCTCTGCATATGACGTTAT
TATGGAAAACAGCATTCCTGAAAAGGGTATCCTATTGACCAAACTGTCAGAGTTCTGGTTCAAGTTCCTG
TCCAACGATGTTCGTAATCATTTGGTAGACATCGCCCCAGGTAAGACTATTTTCGATTATCTACCTGCAA
AATTGAGCGAACCAAAGTACAAAACGCAACTAGAAGACCGCTCTCTATTGGTTCACAAACATAAACTAAT
TCCATTGGAAGTAATTGTCAGAGGCTACATCACCGGATCTGCTTGGAAAGAGTACGTAAAAACAGGTACT
GTGCATGGTTTGAAACAACCTCAAGGACTTAAAGAATCTCAAGAGTTCCCAGAACCAATCTTCACCCCAT
CGACCAAGGCTGAACAAGGTGAACATGACGAAAACATCTCTCCTGCCCAGGCCGCTGAGCTGGTGGGTGA
AGATTTGTCACGTAGAGTGGCAGAACTGGCTGTAAAACTGTACTCCAAGTGCAAAGATTATGCTAAGGAG
AAGGGCATCATCATCGCAGACACTAAATTCGAATTTGGTATTGACGAAAAGACCAATGAAATTATTCTAG
TGGACGAGGTGCTAACGCCAGACTCCTCAAGATTCTGGAACGGTGCCTCTTATAAGGTAGGAGAATCCCA
AGATTCTTACGATAAGCAATTTTTAAGAGACTGGCTTACTGCTAATAAGTTGAACGGTGTTAACGGCGTC
AAAATGCCCCAAGACATTGTAGACAGGACAAGGGCCAAATATATAGAGGCTTATGAAACATTGACAGGGT
CTAAATGGTCTCACTAACGTGATTTACATATACTACAAGTCGCCAGTGTAACTCCTCACTGAATATGATT
CATACATACCCGTATGTATTAATGTATAAATGTTCTCAGAGCAAATTTTATCGAGATCTATGCGGTGTGA
AATACCGCACAGATGCGTAAGGAGAAAATACCGCATCAGGAAATTGTAAGCGTTAATATTTTGTTAAAAT
TCGCGTTAAATTTTTGTTAAATCAGCTCATTTTTTAACCAATAGGCCGAAATCGGCAAAATCCCTTATAA
ATCAAAAGAATAGACCGAGATAGGGT
[37 nt withheld, positions 1637-1673]
AAAGAACGTGGACTCCAACGTCAAAGG
[49 nt withheld, positions 1701-1749]
T
[91 nt withheld, positions 1751-1841]
G
[124 nt withheld, positions 1843-1966]
CCATTCGCCATTCAGGCTGCGCAACTGTTGGGAAGGGCGATCGGTGCGGGCCTCTTCGCTATTACGCCAG
CTGGCGAAAGGGGGATGTGCTGCAAGGCGATTAAGTTGGGTAACGCCAGGGTTTTCCCAGTCACGACGTT
GTAAAACGACGGCCAGTGAATTGTAATACGACTCACTATAGGGCGAATTGGAGCTCCACCGCGGTGGCGG
CCGCTCTAGAACTAGTGGATCCCCCGGGCTGCAGGAATTCGATATCAAGCTTATCGATACCGTCGACCTC
GAGGGGGGGCCCGGTACCAGCTTTTGTTCCCTTTAGTGAGGGTTAATTTCGAGCTTGGCGTAATCATGGT
CATAGCTGTTTCCTGTGTGAAATTGTTATCCGCTCACAATTCCACACAACATACGAGCCGGAAGCATAAA
GTGTAAAGCCTGGGGTGCCTAATGAGTGAGCTAACTCACATTAATTGCGTTGCGCTCACTGCCCGCTTTC
CAGTCGGGAAACCTGTCGTGCCAGCTGCATTAATGAATCGGCCAACGCGCGGGGAGAGGCGGTTTGCGTA
TTGGGCGCTCTTCCGCTTCCTCGCTCACTGACTCGCTGCGCTCGGTCGTTCGGCTGCGGCGAGCGGTATC
AGCTCACTCAAAGGCGGTAATACGGTTATCCACAGAATCAGGGGATAACGCAGGAAAGAACATGTGAGCA
AAAGGCCAGCAAAAGGCCAGGAACCGTAAAAAGGCCGCGTTGCTGGCGTTTTTCCATAGGCTCCGCCCCC
CTGACGAGCATCACAAAAATCGACGCTCAAGTCAGAGGTGGCGAAACCCGACAGGACTATAAAGATACCA
GGCGTTTCCCCCTGGAAGCTCCCTCGTGCGCTCTCCTGTTCCGACCCTGCCGCTTACCGGATACCTGTCC
GCCTTTCTCCCTTCGGGAAGCGTGGCGCTTTCTCATAGCTCACGCTGTAGGTATCTCAGTTCGGTGTAGG
TCGTTCGCTCCAAGCTGGGCTGTGTGCACGAACCCCCCGTTCAGCCCGACCGCTGCGCCTTATCCGGTAA
CTATCGTCTTGAGTCCAACCCGGTAAGACACGACTTATCGCCACTGGCAGCAGCCACTGGTAACAGGATT
AGCAGAGCGAGGTATGTAGGCGGTGCTACAGAGTTCTTGAAGTGGTGGCCTAACTACGGCTACACTAGAA
GAACAGTATTTGGTATCTGCGCTCTGCTGAAGCCAGTTACCTTCGGAAAAAGAGTTGGTAGCTCTTGATC
CGGCAAACAAACCACCGCTGGTAGCGGTGGTTTTTTTGTTTGCAAGCAGCAGATTACGCGCAGAAAAAAA
GGATCTCAAGAAGATCCTTTGATCTTTTCTACGGGGTCTGACGCTCAGTGGAACGAAAACTCACGTTAAG
GGATTTTGGTCATGAGATTATCAAAAAGGATCTTCACCTAGATCCTTTTAAATTAAAAATGAAGTTTTAA
ATCAATCTAAAGTATATATGAGTAAACTTGGTCTGACAGTTACCAATGCTTAATCAGTGAGGCACCTATC
TCAGCGATCTGTCTATTTCGTTCATCCATAGTTGCCTGACTCCCCGTCGTGTAGATAACTACGATACGGG
AGGGCTTACCATCTGGCCCCAGTGCTGCAATGATACCGCGAGACCCACGCTCACCGGCTCCAGATTTATC
AGCAATAAACCAGCCAGCCGGAAGGGCCGAGCGCAGAAGTGGTCCTGCAACTTTATCCGCCTCCATCCAG
TCTATTAATTGTTGCCGGGAAGCTAGAGTAAGTAGTTCGCCAGTTAATAGTTTGCGCAACGTTGTTGCCA
TTGCTACAGGCATCGTGGTGTCACGCTCGTCGTTTGGTATGGCTTCATTCAGCTCCGGTTCCCAACGATC
AAGGCGAGTTACATGATCCCCCATGTTGTGCAAAAAAGCGGTTAGCTCCTTCGGTCCTCCGATCGTTGTC
AGAAGTAAGTTGGCCGCAGTGTTATCACTCATGGTTATGGCAGCACTGCATAATTCTCTTACTGTCATGC
CATCCGTAAGATGCTTTTCTGTGACTGGTGAGTACTCAACCAAGTCATTCTGAGAATAGTGTATGCGGCG
ACCGAGTTGCTCTTGCCCGGCGTCAATACGGGATAATACCGCGCCACATAGCAGAACTTTAAAAGTGCTC
ATCATTGGAAAACGTTCTTCGGGGCGAAAACTCTCAAGGATCTTACCGCTGTTGAGATCCAGTTCGATGT
AACCCACTCGTGCACCCAACTGATCTTCAGCATCTTTTACTTTCACCAGCGTTTCTGGGTGAGCAAAAAC
AGGAAGGCAAAATGCCGCAAAAAAGGGAATAAGGGCGACACGGAAATGTTGAATACTCATACTCTTCCTT
TTTCAATATTATTGAAGCATTTATCAGGGTTATTGTCTCATGAGCGGATACATATTTGAATGTATTTAGA
AAAATAAACAAATAGGGGTTCCGCGCACATTTCCCCGAAAAGTGCCACCTGAACGAAGCATCTGTGCTTC
ATTTTGTAGAACAAAAATGCAACGCGAGAGCGCTAATTTTTCAAACAAAGAATCTGAGCTGCATTTTTAC
AGAACAGAAATGCAACGCGAAAGCGCTATTTTACCAACGAAGAATCTGTGCTTCATTTTTGTAAAACAAA
AATGCAACGCGAGAGCGCTAATTTTTCAAACAAAGAATCTGAGCTGCATTTTTACAGAACAGAAATGCAA
CGCGAGAGCGCTATTTTACCAACAAAGAATCTATACTTCTTTTTTGTTCTACAAAAATGCATCCCGAGAG
CGCTATTTTTCTAACAAAGCATCTTAGATTACTTTTTTTCTCCTTTGTGCGCTCTATAATGCAGTCTCTT
GATAACTTTTTGCACTGTAGGTCCGTTAAGGTTAGAAGAAGGCTACTTTGGTGTCTATTTTCTCTTCCAT
AAAAAAAGCCTGACTCCACTTCCCGCGTTTACTGATTACTAGCGAAGCTGCGGGTGCATTTTTTCAAGAT
AAAGGCATCCCCGATTATATTCTATACCGATGTGGATTGCGCATACTTTGTGAACAGAAAGTGATAGCGT
TGATGATTCTTCATTGGTCAGAAAATTATGAACGGTTTCTTCTATTTTGTCTCTATATACTACGTATAGG
AAATGTTTACATTTTCGTATTGTTTTCGATTCACTCTATGAATAGTTCTTACTACAATTTTTTTGTCTAA
AGAGTAATACTAGAGATAAACATAAAAAATGTAGAGGTCGAGTTTAGATGCAAGTTCAAGGAGCGAAAGG
TGGATGGGTAGGTTATATAGGGATATAGCACAGAGATATATAGCAAAGAGATACTTTTGAGCAATGTTTG
TGGAAGCGGTATTCGCAATATTTTAGTAGCTCGTTACAGTCCGGTGCGTTTTTGGTTTTTTGAAAGTGCG
TCTTCAGAGCGCTTTTGGTTTTCAAAAGCGCTCTGAAGTTCCTATACTTTCTAGCTAGAGAATAGGAACT
TCGGAATAGGAACTTCAAAGCGTTTCCGAAAACGAGCGCTTCCGAAAATGCAACGCGAGCTGCGCACATA
CAGCTCACTGTTCACGTCGCACCTATATCTGCGTGTTGCCTGTATATATATATACATGAGAAGAACGGCA
TAGTGCGTGTTTATGCTTAAATGCGTACTTATATGCGTCTATTTATGTAGGATGAAAGGTAGTCTAGTAC
CTCCTGTGATATTATCCCATTCCATGCGGGGTATCGTATGCTTCCTTCAGCACTACCCTTTAGCTGTTCT
ATATGCTGCCACTCCTCAATTGGATTAGTCTCATCCTTCAATGCTATCATTTCCTTTGATATTGGATCAT
CTAAGAAACCATTATTATCATGACATTAACCTATAAAAATAGGCGTATCACGAGGCCCTTTCGTC
Features (pLannotate 1.2.2; 17 found; start..end, strand, type, name):
    137..186     +  misc_feature   bom (fragment): basis of mobility region from pBR322
    427..1344    +  CDS            ADE1: PUR7_YEAST - Experimental evidence at protein level: Swiss-Prot protein existence level 1. From Saccharomyces cerevisiae (strain ATCC 204508 / S288c) (Baker's yeast).
   1459..1510    +  misc_feature   bom (fragment): basis of mobility region from pBR322
   1538..1966    -  rep_origin     f1 ori (sequence partly withheld): f1 bacteriophage origin of replication; arrow indicates direction of (+) strand synthesis
   1970..2127    -  CDS            lacZα (fragment): LacZα fragment of β-galactosidase; lacZ fragment
   2130..2148    +  promoter       T7 promoter: promoter for bacteriophage T7 RNA polymerase
   2157..2264    +  misc_feature   MCS: pBluescript multiple cloning site
   2276..2294    -  promoter       T3 promoter: promoter for bacteriophage T3 RNA polymerase
   2339..2355    -  protein_bind   lac operator: The lac repressor binds to the lac operator to inhibit transcription in E. coli. This inhibition can be relieved by adding lactose or isopropyl-β-D-thiogalactopyranoside (IPTG). lac repressor encoded by lacI
   2363..2393    -  promoter       lac promoter: promoter for the E. coli lac operon
   2408..2429    -  protein_bind   CAP binding site: CAP binding activates transcription in the presence of cAMP. E. coli catabolite activator protein
   2442..2534    -  CDS            lacI (fragment): lac repressor; lacI; The lac repressor binds to the lac operator to inhibit transcription in E. coli. This inhibition can be relieved by adding lactose or isopropyl-β-D-thiogalactopyranoside (IPTG).
   2717..3305    -  rep_origin     ori: high-copy-number ColE1/pMB1/pBR322/pUC origin of replication
   3476..4336    -  CDS            AmpR: β-lactamase; bla; confers resistance to ampicillin, carbenicillin, and related antibiotics
   4337..4441    -  promoter       AmpR promoter: bla
   4468..5814    -  rep_origin     2μ ori: yeast 2μ plasmid origin of replication
   5881..35      +  CDS            rop (fragment) (across the origin): Rop protein, which maintains plasmids at low copy number; rop
