[The description below was written by a language model from this plasmid's Addgene catalogue record and pLannotate feature annotations shown in this document.]
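Description:
pRSII328 is an empty-backbone yeast–E. coli shuttle vector of 5,881 bp from a redesigned set of pRS plasmids, built on the pRS32x framework for genetic manipulation of Saccharomyces cerevisiae. It is an episomal vector: a 2μ origin of replication, taken from YEplac195 in a version lacking its XbaI site, supports multicopy maintenance in yeast. Selection there relies on the ADE1 gene, an adenine biosynthesis marker that complements ade1 auxotrophic strains. The ADE1 coding sequence was silently recoded to eliminate internal BamHI, EcoRI, SalI and XbaI sites without changing the Ade1 protein, so that these enzymes remain usable for cloning in the polylinker. In E. coli the plasmid replicates from a high-copy ColE1/pUC-type origin and is selected with ampicillin through the β-lactamase gene and its native promoter. An f1 phage origin is also present, which allows single-stranded DNA production with helper phage.

The cloning region is the pBluescript-style multiple cloning site, flanked by opposing T7 and T3 promoters and embedded in a lacZα fragment. This fragment is driven by the lac promoter, with its operator and CAP binding site, an arrangement normally used for blue/white screening of inserts. The record lists no yeast promoter and no insert, so any cloned gene must bring its own regulatory sequences. Short annotated fragments of bom, rop and lacI appear to be remnants of ancestral pBR322-derived sequence rather than functional elements. The vector is intended for restriction-enzyme cloning of genes to be carried at high copy in yeast, and M13 forward, M13 reverse and T7 primer sites are available for sequencing inserts.
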