Addgene plasmid #35471: pRSII328
Purpose: (Empty Backbone)
Depositing lab: Steven Haase. Depositing organization: Duke University. Publication: New and Redesigned pRS Plasmid Shuttle Vectors for Genetic Manipulation of Saccharomycescerevisiae. Chee MK, Haase SB. G3 (Bethesda). 2012 May;2(5):515-26. Epub 2012 May 1. 10.1534/g3.111.001917 PubMed 22670222.
Backbone
  Vector backbone: pRS32x
  Backbone manufacturer: Stratagene
  Backbone size (bp): 5881
  Modifications to backbone: 2 micron origin is from YEplac195, which has had its XbaI site removed.
  Vector type: Yeast 2 micron vector
  Promoter: None
  Selectable markers: ADE1
Growth in bacteria
  Bacterial resistance: Ampicillin, 100 μg/mL
  Growth temperature: 37°C
  Growth strain: DH5alpha
  Copy number: High Copy
Gene/Insert
  Cloning method: Restriction Enzyme
  Sequencing primers: 5′ M13 Forward, T7; 3′ M13 Reverse
Resource information
  A portion of this plasmid was derived from a plasmid made by: Daniel J Lew, Duke University Chandra Tucker, Duke University (now at University of Colorado, Denver) M. Henar Valdivieso, Scripps Institutue (now at Institute of Biochemical Microbiology, Spain).
Terms and licenses: Academic/Nonprofit Terms; Industry Terms: Not Available to Industry
Depositor comments: ADE1 has been modified to remove BamHI, EcoRI, SalI and XbaI sites without altering the amino acid sequence of the Ade1 protein.
How to cite: pRSII328 was a gift from Steven Haase (Addgene plasmid # 35471 ; http://n2t.net/addgene:35471 ; RRID:Addgene_35471)
