>Addgene plasmid #35471 | pRSII328 | addgene partial sequence | sequence record 53726 | M13_pUC_fwd
ACTCACTATAGGGCGAATTGGAGCTCCACCGCGGTGGCGGCCGCTCTAGAACTAGTGGATCCCCCGGGCT
GCAGGAATTCGATATCAAGCTTATCGATACCGTCGACCTCGAGGGGGGGCCCGGTACCAGCTTTTGTTCC
CTTTAGTGAGGGTTAATTTCGAGCTTGGCGTAATCATGGTCATAGCTGTTTCCTGTGTGAAATTGTTATC
CGCTCACAATTCCACACAACATACGAGCCGGAAGCATAAAGTGTAAAGCCTGGGGTGCCTAATGAGTGAG
CTAACTCACATTAATTGCGTTGCGCTCACTGCCCGCTTTCCAGTCGGGAAACCTGTCGTGCCAGCTGCAT
TAATGAATCGGCCAACGCGCGGGGAGAGGCGGTTTGCGTATTGGGCGCTCTTCCGCTTCCTCGCTCACTG
ACTCGCTGCGCTCGGTCGTTCGGCTGCGGCGAGCGGTATCAGCTCACTCAAAGGCGGTAATACGGTTATC
CACAGAATCAGGGGATAACGCAGGAAAGAACATGTGAGCAAAAGGCCAGCAAAAGGCCAGGAACCGTAAA
AAGGCCGCGTTGCTGGCGTTTTTCCATAGGCTCCGCCCCCCTGACGAGCATCACAAAAATCGACGCTCAA
GTCAGAGGTGGCGAAACCCGACAGGACTATAAAGATACCAGGCGTTTCCCCCTGGAAGCTCCCTCGTGCG
CTCTCCTGTTCCGACCCTGCCGCTTACCGGATACCTGTCCGCCTTTCTCCCTTCGGGAAGCGTGGCGCT
