>Addgene plasmid #35471 | pRSII328 | addgene partial sequence | sequence record 54162 | pGEX3
AGGGCCTCGTGATACGCCTATTTTTATAGGTTAATGTCATGATAATAATGGTTTCTTAGTATGATCCAAT
ATCAAAGGAAATGATAGCATTGAAGGATGAGACTAATCCAATTGAGGAGTGGCAGCATATAGAACAGCTA
AAGGGTAGTGCTGAAGGAAGCATACGATACCCCGCATGGAATGGGATAATATCACAGGAGGTACTAGACT
ACCTTTCATCCTACATAAATAGACGCATATAAGTACGCATTTAAGCATAAACACGCACTATGCCGTTCTT
CTCATGTATATATATATACAGGCAACACGCAGATATAGGTGCGACGTGAACAGTGAGCTGTATGTGCGCA
GCTCGCGTTGCATTTTCGGAAGCGCTCGTTTTCGGAAACGCTTTGAAGTTCCTATTCCGAAGTTCCTATT
CTCTAGCTAGAAAGTATAGGAACTTCAGAGCGCTTTTGAAAACCAAAAGCGCTCTGAAGACGCACTTTCA
AAAAACCAAAAACGCACCGGACTGTAACGAGCTACTAAAATATTGCGAATACCGCTTCCACAAACATTGC
TCAAAAGTATCTCTTTGCTATATATCTCTGTGCTATATCCCTATATAACCTACCCATCCACCTTTCGCTC
CTTGAACTTGCATCTAAACTCGACCTCTACATTTTTTATGTTTATCTCTAGTATTACTCTTTAGACAAAA
A
