>Addgene plasmid #35471 | pRSII328 | addgene partial sequence | sequence record 54163 | pRSII-F1 5'-CGGCATCAGAGCAGATTGTAC-3'
TAGATCTCTTATTCACGAGTCAGTCTGACTCTTGCGAGAGATGAGGATGTAATAATACTAATCTCGAAGA
TGCCATCTAATACATATAGACATACATATATATATATATACATTCTATATATTCTTACCCAGATTCTTTG
AGGTAAGACGGTTGGGTTTTATCTTTTGCAGTTGGTACTATTAAGAACAATCGAATCATAAGCATTGCTT
ACAAAGAATACACATACGAAATATTAACGATAATGTCAATTACGAAGACTGAACTGGACGGTATATTGCC
ATTGGTGGCCAGAGGTAAAGTTAGAGACATATATGAGGTAGACGCTGGTACGTTGCTGTTTGTTGCTACG
GATCGTATCTCTGCATATGACGTTATTATGGAAAACAGCATTCCTGAAAAGGGTATCCTATTGACCAAAC
TGTCAGAGTTCTGGTTCAAGTTCCTGTCCAACGATGTTCGTAATCATTTGGTAGACATCGCCCCAGGTAA
GACTATTTTCGATTATCTACCTGCAAAATTGAGCGAACCAAAGTACAAAACGCAACTAGAAGACCGCTCT
CTATTGGTTCACAAACATAAACTAATTCCATTGGAAGTAATTGTCAGAGGCTACATCACCGGATCTGCTT
GGAAAGAGTACGTAAAAACAGGTACTGTGCATGGTTTGAAACAACCTCAAGGACTTAAAGAATCTCAAGA
GTTCCCAGAACCAATCTTCACCCCATCGACCAAGGCTGAACAAGGTGAACATGACGAA
